>Addgene plasmid #203917 | pWR95(URA3) | addgene full sequence | sequence record 409773 | Addgene NGS Result
CCAATGATACCGGTGCGATCGTGGGCCCTAGTACTTCCCTCGAGGATATCAAAGAAAGAAGAAGCCATTA
CTGTCAGTGAAATGGCCGTTTGGTTTGGTAGAGATTTTAAGGCTCAATTGTCGACGGTCGTTCTATTCAG
ATTAATCAAGAAGACTGACAGCAAGATTACTCAGTCTTGGGGTAAGATCATAAAGATTATTTTGACATTG
TTTGAGAATTGTTTGATAAATCCTAACTTGTTCAGCGAATTTCAAAAGAAAATCAAGCTTAGTCCATTAC
CTAAAGTTAAGCCAAGATATATCATCAAGAGGGTTAAGCCATTGAATAATTCTGGTATCTTGTCGACGTT
CTCGTCATTCTTGAAGGGCTATTCTGATGATCCTCCTGAGCCTACAGATCATGAAATTGAGTCCACCTTG
TCCACTATCGACTGTGTGAAATCCATTAACGTACCAGCCATCTTCGAGGTTGTATCCAAGGGACCACCTG
ATGACTTAAAATATTTTGTTAAACTCATTTTGAATTCGTTGCCAGAGTATAGTAAGGATACAAAAAGATA
TTATGAGACAGAAATTCTCTTTTTGTTGGAAATTGCGGTCTGTTTCTGTTTGTCATTAGATGATATTGAA
TTGATTACTGAAGTCTCGGACAAGCTCAACCCACCAGAAATATCCAAGAAGGGCCAACTTAGATTAATTG
CATACAAGTTACTTTTGGCCAGACGTGGTAATTCGAAGATTAACGTTTCTGCTTCCATTAAGACTTTAGC
TGAGTTTGATAAGGAAATCATTAACAAGCAAGGCGGTCAATTACTTCAACCATTGTTATCCTTGATTGAT
GATGACGCTTGGTGTTGTAAGGAATTGTTAAATGACAATGAATACTGGAAAGTATTAAGGTTCTTTGCTT
CTATCCAAATTTATGCATCTGATATTCTCGAATTCATGTCTGGAATTGTCAAGAATGCTCCTCAGGACAT
AACGCCATCTAATTATATTGCATTTTTGGGATTACTTGATGAGATTTCCTCCTTAGGAGCTATTGGCTCT
CAGTACGAACAAGAGAATGAAAAGCTCGGTTCGAATCAAGACATAACTTACTTCAAGGACTTGGTGGAAC
TTTCCAAGAAATCAATATCATTGACTTCTGAATTATCTGCTGTGATAAAGAGACCAGAATTCAAGGGCAT
GGAATTGACCTACACATTGATTCAAGCATTGGCACACCAGTGTTTCAATCCATGTTGCGATGTTCGTTCT
TTTGCTTTGAACTCCTTGCAAGCAATGGTTTTATCTATTGACATCAACGAAGAGTTAACTGCATTTGGAA
TATTCGAGTATGGATTGTTTCCATTGTCATCGGAATTGTCCAAGAGTGAAGTTTTGCAAACCGATATTCA
CGGTTTTGTCAAGACGCGGACTGAAACATTGACCTTGGTCAGCAAGGTTTATCTTCACTACTGTGTCGAC
TTGAAGCAGGAAGAAACTGACGGTGTTTGGTTAGGAATATTGGATAACTTTATTACATTCCACGACCAAG
AAAGCAAGCTCAAGAAAGAGAATTCGTTCAAAGAAGCAGGAGCCGAATTACTCAAAAACATGATTCTAGT
ACTACAAGACAATGGTACTTTGAGCAAGGACAAAGAGATCCTCTGGAACGAATCATGGCTGAAGATAGAT
AAGGTTTATCCCGGTTTAAGAGACGAATTGGATCCGGAGCCGTTGTCTGAGAAGAATAAAGAGAATATAG
TCGACACGGCTGCTGAGGGTGGAGAAGAGAAGAAAATCGAAACAGACGGAGATAACTAATCTGCAATAAA
TATTACACTTATGTAATCTAATGGTTTCTTAAGAAAGTAGTCGTTATGGAGAAGTAGTATTTTGTATTTT
AGTTACTTTCATAAATATAGCAAGCTTATGTTGCATCTCAAACAGTGCGAAAAATATTTTAGTCTATTTT
ATAGTATCTACAAACAAATTTTCAATTCATCACAGACTTTCTTTGTGTACTAGCAACACCCTAAAAACAT
TCGACATCTAGACCATGATTACGGATTCACTGGCCGTCGTTTTACAACGTCGTGACTGGGAAAACCCTGG
CGTTACCCAACTTAATCGCCTTGCAGCACATCCCCCTTTCGCCAGCTGGCGTAATAGCGAAGAGGCCCGC
ACCGATCGCCCTTCCCAACAGTTGCGCAGCCTGAATGGCGAATGGCGCTTTGCCTGGTTTCCGGCACCAG
AAGCGGTGCCGGAAAGCTGGCTGGAGTGCGATCTTCCTGAGGCCGATACTGTCGTCGTCCCCTCAAACTG
GCAGATGCACGGTTACGATGCGCCCATCTACACCAACGTGACCTATCCCATTACGGTCAATCCGCCGTTT
GTTCCCACGGAGAATCCGACGGGTTGTTACTCGCTCACACTTAATGTTGATGAAAGCTGGCTACAGGAAG
GCCAGACGCGAATTATTTTTGATGGCGTTAACTCGGCGTTTCATCTGTGGTGCAACGGGCGCTGGGTCAG
TTAAGGCCAGGACAGTCGTTTGCCGTCTGAATTTGACCTGAGCGCATTTTTACGCGCCGGAGAAAACCGC
CTCGCGGTGATGGTGCTGCGCTGGAGTGACGGCAGTTATCTGGAAGATCAGGATATGTGGCGGATAAAGT
TCTACTTAGTCCCCGGGGATCCGTACACTTATTGTTAACTATGAAACATATACTTATGGACAAGGTTCAC
TGATTTGGACTGAAAAGCAAAAACGAGAAATGAGTCAACGTCTGAGATCAATCCCTAGACCACCCGGGAA
GGTCATGTGTTTCATGAAGTACGATAAGGTTGGTAACCGATTGACTCATTGGTTCGTGGCGGAGAAGTAC
GCAGAGTAAAACCGGGGCCGATTCGTGGTAAATTCTGGAATGATCCAGAGGCGCGACATTTATGCAGACA
ATTTGTGTTTTGTCGCAAACGATGTTATAGCGAAATTTTTCACTCTGTCAGATAAATGGATTTTGTCAAA
AGGGGGAAGTAGAAGGAGAATGGGCCCGAGATGTTCTGCCAAATTCTCAGTAGCATAATGTGAAAGAAGC
CCTTACATTGTCCAGCCTCTGGCATCATTAAAAACCGTAGCGGAAACCAATTGTCTCTGTTCTTCCCTGG
CACACCCTGGTAGCCCCACCCAGTTGTAGTACATCTCACACGCTGGCAACTTGGGACAATCAGCAACTTT
TTTTTCTTTTAATTTTTTCAGCGCGACATTTTGCCTCTTCTGCGAGAACAGACTTTTTCACCTCCATCTC
ACCCCCCTTTGCACTTATATAAATTGGACCAGTTCCTCCCATTGTAGAAAAAATTTTGCTGGACCTTTTT
CTCTTTTTTTTGTCCTTTAGTTTCATACAATCTAAGTCTATCTACATGTACAATGGGTAAGGAAAAGACT
CACGTTTCGAGGCCGAGATTAAATTCCAACATGGATGCTGATTTATATGGGTATAAATGGGCTAGAGATA
ATGTCGGGCAATCAGGTGCGACAATCTATAGATTGTATGGGAAGCCCGATGCGCCAGAGTTGTTTTTGAA
ACATGGCAAAGGTAGCGTTGCCAATGATGTTACAGATGAGATGGTCAGACTAAACTGGTTGACGGAATTT
ATGCCTCTTCCGACCATCAAGCATTTTATCCGTACTCCTGATGATGCATGGTTACTCACCACTGCGATCC
CCGGCAAAACAGCATTCCAGGTATTAGAAGAATATCCTGATTCAGGTGAAAATATTGTTGATGCGTTGGC
AGTGTTCTTGAGAAGATTGCATTCGATTCCTGTTTGTAATTGTCCTTTTAACAGCGATAGAGTATTTCGT
CTCGCTCAGGCGCAATCAAGAATGAATAACGGTTTGGTTGATGCGAGTGATTTTGATGACGAGCGTAATG
GCTGGCCTGTTGAACAAGTCTGGAAAGAAATGCATAAGTTGTTGCCATTCTCACCGGATTCAGTCGTCAC
TCATGGTGATTTCTCACTTGATAACCTTATTTTTGACGAGGGGAAATTAATAGGTTGTATTGATGTTGGA
AGAGTCGGAATCGCAGACAGATACCAGGATCTTGCCATCCTATGGAACTGCCTCGGTGAGTTTTCTCCTT
CATTACAGAAAAGACTTTTTCAAAAATATGGTATTGATAATCCTGATATGAATAAATTGCAGTTTCATTT
GATGCTCGATGAGTTTTTCTAAGCGGCCGCTAACCACTTGCAAAATCCTTTGTATTCTTGTTCTGCAAAC
ATTTTGTCCAATCTCTTATCTTTCTACGATGTTGAAGAACATACATTTTTGTTAGTCCAGCTTGTTATCC
TTTTTTTATTAAATAAAAAATTTTATTGTTAAAGTTGTTTTTCTTCTTTGTCTGTCCTGTTTTAACTCAT
ATATATTCTATATATTACAGAAAGAAAGTAGATCATCTAAAATAAACATTTATTTGATGAGACAAAGTAG
GTTTTTTAGAATACAATGTAGCATCCTCTAATATACAATAGAGTTGTTTTATAAAAGCGATACATTTAAT
ATTATGACAGGACTGGTGAAGTGTATAGAATTGTGCTAATCTGGCAAACGAACCCAAGAAGACGTTAAAG
CAAATAGTGCATTTTGTATTACAATCAAGTTCGTCGAGATCCTCGTTAGTATTTCCGTGAAGGCAGCCAT
TGTGAAAATTGAACATCACCTGAGGTATTTTAGCCACCAGAAGCGGCGGTACGGAAGAAAGTGTGTACGA
TGGTTGGTGGTGGAATTGCGTGCATGCCTGATGGGGCAATATTAATTAGATAGAGCTTTGGTGATATTAG
TGGATAATAGAATTCACAGAGAAGACATCAGGAGCAATTTCCAAGAGCCATTGATGATGTAATTGCCCCA
ACAGCAAGATTCAGATCTGACAATTGACCACCGTTTTGTAGAAGCAAAAAATCGTAGATTATCACCAAGA
GGGTTTTTCACCGAACCAGCAAATAGAAACTATGCCGTAGAACTCGCCCAGGCTTTTTTGCTAGCACTTT
CCAGCAGTAGAACCGTCCAATTAAGTCAACAGGAACCATTGAGGTCGAGCCCAACCACCTGAACCCCCTC
ACGGTCGTGTCCCTATTATTGATCCAGAGGGTGCCAGTTTCGGTAGCCAATATTGGTTCATGGGTTTCTA
TGGCCCGGAGTGAGTTTGCAGGTTGGCCCCGGCGCCGTCTGCAGGATGGGAGTTATAGCGGCCAAACTTC
ACATTTCGAAATCCTGCTGCAGCCAATCTGAAGAATTAATATAAATTCGTGTCGAATCGCCGTCTGTGAA
ATTTCAGTACTTGATTTTCTTTTCTTCTTCTTTTTCTCTTTTGTTTCTTCAGAATCAATACACATTTTTT
CTTCCCTATAAACAATTCATCGGTACCATGGTGAAGCGTGAGAAAAATGTCATCTATGGCCCTGAGCCTC
TCCATCCTTTGGAGGATTTGACTGCCGGCGAAATGTTGTTTCGTGCTCTCCGCAAGCACTCTCATTTGCC
TCAAGCCTTGGTCGATGTGGTCGGCGATGAATCTTTGAGCTACAAGGAGTTTTTTGAGGCAACCGTCTTG
TTGGCTCAGTCCCTCCACAATTGTGGCTACAAGATGAACGACGTCGTTAGTATCTGTGCTGAAAACAATA
CCCGTTTCTTCATTCCAGTCATCGCCGCATGGTATATCGGTATGATCGTGGCTCCAGTCAACGAGAGCTA
CATTCCCGACGAATTGTGTAAAGTCATGGGTATCTCTAAGCCACAGATTGTCTTCACCACTAAGAATATT
TTGAACAAAGTCTTGGAAGTCCAAAGCCGCACCAACTTTATTAAGCGTATCATCATCTTGGACACTGTGG
AGAATATTCACGGTTGCGAATCTTTGCCTAATTTCATCTCTCGCTATTCAGACGGCAACATCGCAAACTT
TAAACCACTCCACTTCGACCCTGTGGAACAAGTTGCAGCCATTTTGTGTAGCAGCGGTACTACTGGACTC
CCAAAGGGAGTCATGCAGACCCATCAAAACATTTGCGTGCGTTTGATCCATGCTCTCGATCCACGTGTGG
GCACTCAGTTGATTCCTGGTGTCACCGTCTTGGTCTACTTGCCTTTCTTCCATGCTTTCGGCTTTAGCAT
TACTTTGGGTTACTTTATGGTCGGTCTCCGCGTGATTATGTTCCGCCGTTTTGATCAGGAGGCTTTCTTG
AAAGCCATCCAAGATTATGAAGTCCGCAGTGTCATCAACGTGCCTAGCGTGATCTTGTTTTTGTCTAAGA
GCCCACTCGTGGACAAGTACGACTTGTCTTCATTGCGTGAATTGTGTTGCGGTGCCGCTCCATTGGCTAA
GGAGGTCGCTGAAGTGGCCGCCAAACGCTTGAATCTTCCAGGTATTCGTTGTGGCTTCGGCCTCACCGAA
TCTACCAGCGCTAACATTCACTCTCTCGGTGATGAGTTTAAGAGCGGCTCTTTGGGCCGTGTCACTCCAC
TCATGGCTGCTAAGATCGCTGATCGCGAAACTGGTAAGGCTTTGGGTCCGAACCAAGTGGGCGAGTTGTG
TATCAAAGGCCCTATGGTGAGCAAGGGTTATGTCAATAACGTTGAAGCTACCAAGGAGGCCATCGACGAC
GACGGCTGGTTGCATTCTGGTGATTTTGGATATTACGACGAAGATGAGCATTTTTACGTCGTGGATCGTT
ACAAGGAGTTGATCAAATACAAGGGTAGCCAGGTTGCTCCAGCTGAGTTGGAGGAGATTTTGTTGAAAAA
TCCATGCATTCGCGATGTCGCTGTGGTCGGCATTCCTGATTTGGAGGCCGGCGAATTGCCTTCTGCTTTC
GTTGTCAAGCAGCCTGGTAAAGAAATTACCGCCAAAGAAGTGTATGATTACTTGGCTGAACGTGTGAGCC
ATACTAAGTACTTGCGTGGCGGCGTGCGTTTTGTTGACTCCATCCCTCGTAACGTAACAGGCAAAATTAC
CCGCAAGGAGTTGTTGAAACAATTGTTGGAGAAGGCCGGCGGTTAGCTTAATTAAGCATTTTAGACAAGT
GCCTATTTATTCAGATTGATTTTTTATATTGAATATGGATGTTGATTACGACTTGTGTTACGAAGCATGA
ACATGTGATTTGAAAAAGTGTTTACGAATAAAAGAACTTTTTTTGCAACCGTTGCTAGTTGAAGTGTAGA
CTCTGAATGCGAAGGGTTGCAAATGTGCCCAGTAGAAAAAATATTCCATATTTTTCTGAACTTAATTCAA
TGAAATACGAGTATTACTACAACTGCCAATATCGGAACAATTTAACGAGAGCAAGCTATATAAAATGAAT
GTTCATTTACACAAGCTAGAACCAAAACTTGAATTAAAATTTAACATAACTAAATGTAACTAGATAAAAG
AGAGACATAACCAAACGTTCAGAAGGCAGAACTAGTAAAGTTCTACTTAGTCCCCGGGGACCATGATTAC
GGATTCACTGGCCGTCGTTTTACAACGTCGTGACTGGGAAAACCCTGGCGTTACCCAACTTAATCGCCTT
GCAGCACATCCCCCTTTCGCCAGCTGGCGTAATAGCGAAGAGGCCCGCACCGATCGCCCTTCCCAACAGT
TGCGCAGCCTGAATGGCGAATGGCGCTTTGCCTGGTTTCCGGCACCAGAAGCGGTGCCGGAAAGCTGGCT
GGAGTGCGATCTTCCTGAGGCCGATACTGTCGTCGTCCCCTCAAACTGGCAGATGCACGGTTACGATGCG
CCCATCTACACCAACGTGACCTATCCCATTACGGTCAATCCGCCGTTTGTTCCCACGGAGAATCCGACGG
GTTGTTACTCGCTCACATTTAATGTTGATGAAAGCTGGCTACAGGAAGGCCAGACGCGAATTATTTTTGA
TGGCGTTAACTCGGCGTTTCATCTGTGGTGCAACGGGCGCTGGGTCAGTTAAGGCCAGGACAGTCGTTTG
CCGTCTGAATTTGACCTGAGCGCATTTTTACGCGCCGGAGAAAACCGCCTCGCGGTGATGGTGCTGCGCT
GGAGTGACGGCAGTTATCTGGAAGATCAGGATATGTGGCGGATCTTAAGGTGGCCAACTCATATGAAGAA
GACAAGCCAAGTGTAAAATATGTAAAATTTTGTAAAAATCGTAAAACTGTAATGTACATCGTTAAGTATT
TACAAACAACTATATGATTATTTACAAGCAGAGGCCTATTCCAAAATTTCGAATTCCAGTAAGTCGTCAG
TCAATCTGGTTCTCATTATTTCAAAAACCAAGAGGGCCACGGATGTAGCCGGTATTGTTGTCAATGCATT
GCGGACAAAACCTTTGTATGCCATTTGATACCAAGTCAACTTTGATTTTGTCTTCATCCTAAGGATTTGG
TTATATGTATCAATGTATGAGTTGTAGTACAAGGTTATGGAGGGTTTGTATGAACGCGTAGCTGATGCAT
TGTAGAAATCAAGAGCTTCAAGTCTAGAAAGATGAATCTTCTGAATCTTGGTGATTGGGTATTGTATTGC
CAACAACGAGAAAGCGGCAGATGCACCAGCTACGAGAATAAAGGTTGACCTCAATATCTTTTTGGTTCTC
GTACGCTCCAAGCTCAATAGTCGTTCGTCTATCTGTTCTTCGTTCATATTTGAGTATTGTCGTAACTTGC
TTTTGATGGATTCTTTGCTTCGTCTATAAACATTGACAACCTTGAAAGTTGCTGTATAGCCTTGAGTCTT
GACGAACTCAAAGGTAGAGAAGTAGAAGGCAAATCCAAGCGATTCTTTTACAAGCGAAAAACTATACCCA
GCAAAAACTCCAACCAATCCGACTTCTTTAAGTTTGTTCAAACCGTACATCCAGAGGTTTTGGTGTGAAC
CACTCAACATTTCTGCTGCTGTCAGTCTAGTATATATGGCGTCTACAGGTGCTGCTGCGAGTGACTGAAC
GGCACCAGCAATAAAACCAGCTCTCCATGTATCGAATGGGGAGTAATAGAACAATTCTCGGGGTTTATCT
GCTTTTGGGGTATGCAGACTGTTGAATCGATCCAAAGCCGTCAAGTAAGTTCCGTACAATATCAACCCTG
TGGCCGAATTGGCTACAAGAGGAGGCAACACCTGATCAGGGATAAATCTCCATCCCTCTTTCTTTACTAC
ATTGACAAGCATTCCTATCGAGGAATGCGTTCTGAATTTATACGGTTTCTCGTGGATGTTATCGTGTTTG
TTAGCCAACTCACGTACATAGGCTAGATAGTCAAATCGCAGAGGACGAAATAACTTCTCTGGTGTTCTTA
GGTAGAGAGACTGAAGCTGGTACATAAGAGCTCTCATACCAGCGGCTGAAAGTGAAACAGTTTGGTTGCT
GCTCATCTTAGGTGGAATGTTGGAAGCAGTGTAGTCCGTAATTTCACTACTGTCCAGGGAGGCAATCGCA
GAATCATTAAGTATGGGGCTAGGTTTCATACTATTGAGAACCATTGAGAAAATAGGCATTAGAGACCTTA
TTGTAACTTCCATAGGTTCCACGGAAACTCCTTTCTCATTTAGTGTATGTCGTTTTTCCATTGAAGTAAA
TTTTATGTGTATCTATACGTTCAAATGGATGAGTGATTGTGTTTGGCAATATTTCTATAGTTTTAGCTTT
GGGTTGGGGTATCATTTATCTATAAGAGGTAAGTCTACTATAACCAGTTTATGAAAGTTGTAGATCCAGA
GTTTCTATATGAAAGTAAACATACTGGACCAACTTGCGCAGTTGATTTAGCTTAGTCTCGATTTCATTTT
CCATATTGGTACTTAGAGAATTTGTATGCGAAAATTATAATCGGGAAAAACCAGAAGACTCCGTTTCTTG
TCAAAACTAATGTTCCTCCAACATGTATGCACCATATCCAAGGTGGATTGTCTTCGAAATTTTTATTCAT
TTTTTGTACAATATTCTTTGTATTCTAATTAATTCTTTTTGCTACTATAATCTTAGAATCCTTGTATCGT
TGTGCTATTGCTCGTCTACTCCGTATTTATCTACTGGTCTCTGTACAAGATGATCTCACTCTGCTTGAAG
TATCTTCTCGCATCTTCATCGATCAAAACAAGCGACAAGTACGTCCTTGCGGAAAACTTCTTGTTTATGT
CGATATCCCGCGGCTTAATTAAAGCTAGCCAGCGCTTGAGCTCCATCGGAAAGAACATGTGAGCAAAAGG
CCAGCAAAAGGCCAGGAACCGTAAAAAGGCCGCGTTGCTGGCGTTTTTCCATAGGCTCCGCCCCCCTGAC
GAGCATCACAAAAATCGACGCTCAAGTCAGAGGTGGCGAAACCCGACAGGACTATAAAGATACCAGGCGT
TTCCCCCTGGAAGCTCCCTCGTGCGCTCTCCTGTTCCGACCCTGCCGCTTACCGGATACCTGTCCGCCTT
TCTCCCTTCGGGAAGCGTGGCGCTTTCTCATAGCTCACGCTGTAGGTATCTCAGTTCGGTGTAGGTCGTT
CGCTCCAAGCTGGGCTGTGTGCACGAACCCCCCGTTCAGCCCGACCGCTGCGCCTTATCCGGTAACTATC
GTCTTGAGTCCAACCCGGTAAGACACGACTTATCGCCACTGGCAGCAGCCACTGGTAACAGGATTAGCAG
AGCGAGGTATGTAGGCGGTGCTACAGAGTTCTTGAAGTGGTGGCCTAACTACGGCTACACTAGAAGAACA
GTATTTGGTATCTGCGCTCTGCTGAAGCCAGTTACCTTCGGAAAAAGAGTTGGTAGCTCTTGATCCGGCA
AACAAACCACCGCTGGTAGCGGTGGTTTTTTTGTTTGCAAGCAGCAGATTACGCGCAGAAAAAAAGGATC
TCAAGAAGATCCTTTGATCTTTTCTACGGGGTCTGACGCTCAGTGGAACGAAAACTCACGTTAAGGGATT
TTGGTCATGAGATTATCAAAAAGGATCTTCACCTAGATCCTTTTAAATTAAAAATGAAGTTTTAAATCAA
TCTAAAGTATATATGAGTAAACTTGGTCTGACAGTTACCAATGCTTAATCAGTGAGGCACCTATCTCAGC
GATCTGTCTATTTCGTTCATCCATAGTTGCCTGACTCCCCGTCGTGTAGATAACTACGATACGGGAGGGC
TTACCATCTGGCCCCAGTGCTGCAATGATACCGCGAGACCCACGCTCACCGGCTCCAGATTTATCAGCAA
TAAACCAGCCAGCCGGAAGGGCCGAGCGCAGAAGTGGTCCTGCAACTTTATCCGCCTCCATCCAGTCTAT
TAATTGTTGCCGGGAAGCTAGAGTAAGTAGTTCGCCAGTTAATAGTTTGCGCAACGTTGTTGCCATTGCT
ACAGGCATCGTGGTGTCACGCTCGTCGTTTGGTATGGCTTCATTCAGCTCCGGTTCCCAACGATCAAGGC
GAGTTACATGATCCCCCATGTTGTGCAAAAAAGCGGTTAGCTCCTTCGGTCCTCCGATCGTTGTCAGAAG
TAAGTTGGCCGCAGTGTTATCACTCATGGTTATGGCAGCACTGCATAATTCTCTTACTGTCATGCCATCC
GTAAGATGCTTTTCTGTGACTGGTGAGTACTCAACCAAGTCATTCTGAGAATAGTGTATGCGGCGACCGA
GTTGCTCTTGCCCGGCGTCAATACGGGATAATACCGCGCCACATAGCAGAACTTTAAAAGTGCTCATCAT
TGGAAAACGTTCTTCGGGGCGAAAACTCTCAAGGATCTTACCGCTGTTGAGATCCAGTTCGATGTAACCC
ACTCGTGCACCCAACTGATCTTCAGCATCTTTTACTTTCACCAGCGTTTCTGGGTGAGCAAAAACAGGAA
GGCAAAATGCCGCAAAAAAGGGAATAAGGGCGACACGGAAATGTTGAATACTCATACTCTTCCTTTTTCA
ATATTATTGAAGCATTTATCAGGGTTATTGTCTCATGAGCGGATACATATTTGAATGTATTTAGAAAAAT
AAACAAATAGGGGTTCCGCGCACATTTCCCCGAAAAGTGCCACCTGACGTC
Features (pLannotate 1.2.2; 8 found; start..end, strand, type, name):
   2041..2212    +  CDS            lacZα (fragment): LacZα fragment of β-galactosidase; lacZ fragment
   3413..4222    +  CDS            KanR: aminoglycoside phosphotransferase; aph(3')-Ia; confers resistance to kanamycin
   5418..7046    +  CDS            CBG99luc: green-emitting variant of click beetle luciferase human codon-optimized
   7479..7650    +  CDS            lacZα (fragment): LacZα fragment of β-galactosidase; lacZ fragment
  10050..10151   -  CDS            VPS26B (fragment): VP26B_HUMAN - Experimental evidence at protein level: Swiss-Prot protein existence level 1. Acts as component of the retromer cargo-selective complex (CSC). The CSC is believed to be the core functional component of retromer or respective retromer complex variants acting to prevent missorting of selected transmembrane cargo proteins into the lysosomal degradation pathway. The recruitment of the CSC to the endosomal membrane involves RAB7A and SNX3. The SNX-BAR retromer mediates retrograde transport of cargo proteins from endosomes to the trans- Golgi network (TGN) and is involved in endosome-t
  10266..10854   -  rep_origin     ori: high-copy-number ColE1/pMB1/pBR322/pUC origin of replication
  11025..11885   -  CDS            AmpR: β-lactamase; bla; confers resistance to ampicillin, carbenicillin, and related antibiotics
  11886..11990   -  promoter       AmpR promoter: bla
