[The description below was written by a language model from this plasmid's Addgene catalogue record and pLannotate feature annotations shown in this document.]
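Description:
pWR95(URA3) is a roughly 12 kb yeast gene-deletion plasmid from the BLINCAR toolset, a reusable bioluminescent and Cas9-based system for repeatedly modifying wild-type Scheffersomyces stipitis. It was made by adding about 2 kb of S. stipitis URA3 upstream homology (between XhoI and XbaI) and about 2 kb of URA3 downstream homology (between NdeI and SacII) to the pWR95 backbone. In E. coli it is maintained as a high-copy plasmid through a ColE1/pUC-type origin and selected with ampicillin via the β-lactamase gene and its native promoter. No yeast replication origin is annotated, which fits a design intended to integrate at the target locus rather than persist episomally, although the record does not say this outright.

Between the positions where the homology arms would lie, the feature table shows an aminoglycoside phosphotransferase gene, matching the catalogue's G418 selection in yeast, followed by a green click beetle luciferase coding sequence. The record identifies the latter as coCBG, a codon-optimized, synthesized version of CBG99. Integration can therefore be selected by drug resistance and followed by light output. Two identical-length lacZα fragments in the same orientation bracket this marker and reporter pair. Such direct repeats could plausibly support later excision of the cassette and reuse of the markers, in keeping with the "reusable" description, but their role is not stated.

The promoters driving the marker and luciferase are not annotated, and no Cas9 or guide RNA element appears in the table, so those components may be supplied elsewhere in the toolset. A short hit to human VPS26B near the origin is most likely a spurious annotation match.

The plasmid is used to delete URA3 in S. stipitis.
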