Addgene plasmid #203917: pWR95(URA3)
Purpose: BLINCAR plasmid for gene deletion, URA3 target
Depositing lab: J. Brian Robertson. Depositing organization: Middle Tennessee State University. Publication: BLINCAR: a reusable bioluminescent and Cas9-based genetic toolset for repeatedly modifying wild-type Scheffersomyces stipitis. Reichard WD, Smith SE, Robertson JB. mSphere. 2023 Aug 24;8(4):e0022423. doi: 10.1128/msphere.00224-23. Epub 2023 Jun 22. PubMed 37345937.
Backbone
  Vector backbone: pWR95
  Backbone manufacturer: Robertson
  Backbone size w/o insert (bp): 8093
  Total vector size (bp): 12000
  Modifications to backbone: upstream and downstream homology regions for URA3 were added to pWR95
  Vector type: Yeast Expression
  Selectable markers: Neomycin (select with G418)
Growth in bacteria
  Bacterial resistance: Ampicillin, 100 μg/mL
  Growth temperature: 37°C
  Growth strain: DH5alpha
  Copy number: High Copy
Gene/Insert 1
  Gene/Insert name: URA3 upstream homology
  Species: S. stipitis (yeast)
  Insert size (bp): 1986
  Cloning method: Restriction Enzyme; 5′ cloning site XhoI (not destroyed); 3′ cloning site XbaI (not destroyed)
  Sequencing primers: 5′ CACGGAAATGTTGAATACTC
Gene/Insert 2
  Gene/Insert name: URA3 downstream homology
  Species: S. stipitis (yeast)
  Insert size (bp): 2038
  Cloning method: Restriction Enzyme; 5′ cloning site NdeI (not destroyed); 3′ cloning site SacII (not destroyed)
  Sequencing primers: 5′ TTCAGAAGGCAGAACTAGT; 3′ ACCTCTGACTTGAGCGTC
Resource information
  A portion of this plasmid was derived from a plasmid made by: coCBG is a codon optimized version of Promega's CBG99 which was synthesized by GenScript
Terms and licenses: Academic/Nonprofit Terms; Industry Terms: Not Available to Industry
How to cite: pWR95(URA3) was a gift from J. Brian Robertson (Addgene plasmid # 203917 ; http://n2t.net/addgene:203917 ; RRID:Addgene_203917)
